>Addgene plasmid #78198 | pET22b_PstS_1 | depositor full sequence | sequence record 146048 | pET22b_PstS_1 sequence 6339 bps
TGGCGAATGGG
[124 nt withheld, positions 12-135]
C
[91 nt withheld, positions 137-227]
A
[49 nt withheld, positions 229-277]
CCTTTGACGTTGGAGTCCACGTTCTTT
[37 nt withheld, positions 305-341]
ACCCTATCTCGGTCTATTCTTTTGATTTATAAGGGATTTTGCCGATTTCGGCCTATTGGTTAAAAAATGA
GCTGATTTAACAAAAATTTAACGCGAATTTTAACAAAATATTAACGTTTACAATTTCAGGTGGCACTTTT
CGGGGAAATGTGCGCGGAACCCCTATTTGTTTATTTTTCTAAATACATTCAAATATGTATCCGCTCATGA
GACAATAACCCTGATAAATGCTTCAATAATATTGAAAAAGGAAGAGTATGAGTATTCAACATTTCCGTGT
CGCCCTTATTCCCTTTTTTGCGGCATTTTGCCTTCCTGTTTTTGCTCACCCAGAAACGCTGGTGAAAGTA
AAAGATGCTGAAGATCAGTTGGGTGCACGAGTGGGTTACATCGAACTGGATCTCAACAGCGGTAAGATCC
TTGAGAGTTTTCGCCCCGAAGAACGTTTTCCAATGATGAGCACTTTTAAAGTTCTGCTATGTGGCGCGGT
ATTATCCCGTATTGACGCCGGGCAAGAGCAACTCGGTCGCCGCATACACTATTCTCAGAATGACTTGGTT
GAGTACTCACCAGTCACAGAAAAGCATCTTACGGATGGCATGACAGTAAGAGAATTATGCAGTGCTGCCA
TAACCATGAGTGATAACACTGCGGCCAACTTACTTCTGACAACGATCGGAGGACCGAAGGAGCTAACCGC
TTTTTTGCACAACATGGGGGATCATGTAACTCGCCTTGATCGTTGGGAACCGGAGCTGAATGAAGCCATA
CCAAACGACGAGCGTGACACCACGATGCCTGCAGCAATGGCAACAACGTTGCGCAAACTATTAACTGGCG
AACTACTTACTCTAGCTTCCCGGCAACAATTAATAGACTGGATGGAGGCGGATAAAGTTGCAGGACCACT
TCTGCGCTCGGCCCTTCCGGCTGGCTGGTTTATTGCTGATAAATCTGGAGCCGGTGAGCGTGGGTCTCGC
GGTATCATTGCAGCACTGGGGCCAGATGGTAAGCCCTCCCGTATCGTAGTTATCTACACGACGGGGAGTC
AGGCAACTATGGATGAACGAAATAGACAGATCGCTGAGATAGGTGCCTCACTGATTAAGCATTGGTAACT
GTCAGACCAAGTTTACTCATATATACTTTAGATTGATTTAAAACTTCATTTTTAATTTAAAAGGATCTAG
GTGAAGATCCTTTTTGATAATCTCATGACCAAAATCCCTTAACGTGAGTTTTCGTTCCACTGAGCGTCAG
ACCCCGTAGAAAAGATCAAAGGATCTTCTTGAGATCCTTTTTTTCTGCGCGTAATCTGCTGCTTGCAAAC
AAAAAAACCACCGCTACCAGCGGTGGTTTGTTTGCCGGATCAAGAGCTACCAACTCTTTTTCCGAAGGTA
ACTGGCTTCAGCAGAGCGCAGATACCAAATACTGTCCTTCTAGTGTAGCCGTAGTTAGGCCACCACTTCA
AGAACTCTGTAGCACCGCCTACATACCTCGCTCTGCTAATCCTGTTACCAGTGGCTGCTGCCAGTGGCGA
TAAGTCGTGTCTTACCGGGTTGGACTCAAGACGATAGTTACCGGATAAGGCGCAGCGGTCGGGCTGAACG
GGGGGTTCGTGCACACAGCCCAGCTTGGAGCGAACGACCTACACCGAACTGAGATACCTACAGCGTGAGC
TATGAGAAAGCGCCACGCTTCCCGAAGGGAGAAAGGCGGACAGGTATCCGGTAAGCGGCAGGGTCGGAAC
AGGAGAGCGCACGAGGGAGCTTCCAGGGGGAAACGCCTGGTATCTTTATAGTCCTGTCGGGTTTCGCCAC
CTCTGACTTGAGCGTCGATTTTTGTGATGCTCGTCAGGGGGGCGGAGCCTATGGAAAAACGCCAGCAACG
CGGCCTTTTTACGGTTCCTGGCCTTTTGCTGGCCTTTTGCTCACATGTTCTTTCCTGCGTTATCCCCTGA
TTCTGTGGATAACCGTATTACCGCCTTTGAGTGAGCTGATACCGCTCGCCGCAGCCGAACGACCGAGCGC
AGCGAGTCAGTGAGCGAGGAAGCGGAAGAGCGCCTGATGCGGTATTTTCTCCTTACGCATCTGTGCGGTA
TTTCACACCGCATATATGGTGCACTCTCAGTACAATCTGCTCTGATGCCGCATAGTTAAGCCAGTATACA
CTCCGCTATCGCTACGTGACTGGGTCATGGCTGCGCCCCGACACCCGCCAACACCCGCTGACGCGCCCTG
ACGGGCTTGTCTGCTCCCGGCATCCGCTTACAGACAAGCTGTGACCGTCTCCGGGAGCTGCATGTGTCAG
AGGTTTTCACCGTCATCACCGAAACGCGCGAGGCAGCTGCGGTAAAGCTCATCAGCGTGGTCGTGAAGCG
ATTCACAGATGTCTGCCTGTTCATCCGCGTCCAGCTCGTTGAGTTTCTCCAGAAGCGTTAATGTCTGGCT
TCTGATAAAGCGGGCCATGTTAAGGGCGGTTTTTTCCTGTTTGGTCACTGATGCCTCCGTGTAAGGGGGA
TTTCTGTTCATGGGGGTAATGATACCGATGAAACGAGAGAGGATGCTCACGATACGGGTTACTGATGATG
AACATGCCCGGTTACTGGAACGTTGTGAGGGTAAACAACTGGCGGTATGGATGCGGCGGGACCAGAGAAA
AATCACTCAGGGTCAATGCCAGCGCTTCGTTAATACAGATGTAGGTGTTCCACAGGGTAGCCAGCAGCAT
CCTGCGATGCAGATCCGGAACATAATGGTGCAGGGCGCTGACTTCCGCGTTTCCAGACTTTACGAAACAC
GGAAACCGAAGACCATTCATGTTGTTGCTCAGGTCGCAGACGTTTTGCAGCAGCAGTCGCTTCACGTTCG
CTCGCGTATCGGTGATTCATTCTGCTAACCAGTAAGGCAACCCCGCCAGCCTAGCCGGGTCCTCAACGAC
AGGAGCACGATCATGCGCACCCGTGGGGCCGCCATGCCGGCGATAATGGCCTGCTTCTCGCCGAAACGTT
TGGTGGCGGGACCAGTGACGAAGGCTTGAGCGAGGGCGTGCAAGATTCCGAATACCGCAAGCGACAGGCC
GATCATCGTCGCGCTCCAGCGAAAGCGGTCCTCGCCGAAAATGACCCAGAGCGCTGCCGGCACCTGTCCT
ACGAGTTGCATGATAAAGAAGACAGTCATAAGTGCGGCGACGATAGTCATGCCCCGCGCCCACCGGAAGG
AGCTGACTGGGTTGAAGGCTCTCAAGGGCATCGGTCGAGATCCCGGTGCCTAATGAGTGAGCTAACTTAC
ATTAATTGCGTTGCGCTCACTGCCCGCTTTCCAGTCGGGAAACCTGTCGTGCCAGCTGCATTAATGAATC
GGCCAACGCGCGGGGAGAGGCGGTTTGCGTATTGGGCGCCAGGGTGGTTTTTCTTTTCACCAGTGAGACG
GGCAACAGCTGATTGCCCTTCACCGCCTGGCCCTGAGAGAGTTGCAGCAAGCGGTCCACGCTGGTTTGCC
CCAGCAGGCGAAAATCCTGTTTGATGGTGGTTAACGGCGGGATATAACATGAGCTGTCTTCGGTATCGTC
GTATCCCACTACCGAGATATCCGCACCAACGCGCAGCCCGGACTCGGTAATGGCGCGCATTGCGCCCAGC
GCCATCTGATCGTTGGCAACCAGCATCGCAGTGGGAACGATGCCCTCATTCAGCATTTGCATGGTTTGTT
GAAAACCGGACATGGCACTCCAGTCGCCTTCCCGTTCCGCTATCGGCTGAATTTGATTGCGAGTGAGATA
TTTATGCCAGCCAGCCAGACGCAGACGCGCCGAGACAGAACTTAATGGGCCCGCTAACAGCGCGATTTGC
TGGTGACCCAATGCGACCAGATGCTCCACGCCCAGTCGCGTACCGTCTTCATGGGAGAAAATAATACTGT
TGATGGGTGTCTGGTCAGAGACATCAAGAAATAACGCCGGAACATTAGTGCAGGCAGCTTCCACAGCAAT
GGCATCCTGGTCATCCAGCGGATAGTTAATGATCAGCCCACTGACGCGTTGCGCGAGAAGATTGTGCACC
GCCGCTTTACAGGCTTCGACGCCGCTTCGTTCTACCATCGACACCACCACGCTGGCACCCAGTTGATCGG
CGCGAGATTTAATCGCCGCGACAATTTGCGACGGCGCGTGCAGGGCCAGACTGGAGGTGGCAACGCCAAT
CAGCAACGACTGTTTGCCCGCCAGTTGTTGTGCCACGCGGTTGGGAATGTAATTCAGCTCCGCCATCGCC
GCTTCCACTTTTTCCCGCGTTTTCGCAGAAACGTGGCTGGCCTGGTTCACCACGCGGGAAACGGTCTGAT
AAGAGACACCGGCATACTCTGCGACATCGTATAACGTTACTGGTTTCACATTCACCACCCTGAATTGACT
CTCTTCCGGGCGCTATCATGCCATACCGCGAAAGGTTTTGCGCCATTCGATGGTGTCCGGGATCTCGACG
CTCTCCCTTATGCGACTCCTGCATTAGGAAGCAGCCCAGTAGTAGGTTGAGGCCGTTGAGCACCGCCGCC
GCAAGGAATGGTGCATGCAAGGAGATGGCGCCCAACAGTCCCCCGGCCACGGGGCCTGCCACCATACCCA
CGCCGAAACAAGCGCTCATGAGCCCGAAGTGGCGAGCCCGATCTTCCCCATCGGTGATGTCGGCGATATA
GGCGCCAGCAACCGCACCTGTGGCGCCGGTGATGCCGGCCACGATGCGTCCGGCGTAGAGGATCGAGATC
TCGATCCCGCGAAATTAATACGACTCACTATAGGGGAATTGTGAGCGGATAACAATTCCCCTCTAGAAAT
AATTTTGTTTAACTTTAAGAAGGAGATATACATATGGAAGCAAGCCTGACAGGTGCAGGTGCAACCTTCC
CTGCGCCGGTGTATGCCAAATGGGCTGACACTTACCAGAAAGAAACCGGTAATAAAGTTAACTACCAGGG
TATCGGTTCTTCCGGTGGCGTAAAACAGATTATCGCTAATACCGTTGATTTTGGTGCCTCTGACGCGCCG
CTGTCTGACGAAAAACTGGCTCAGGAAGGTCTGTTCCAGTTCCCGACCGTGATTGGCGGCGTGGTGCTGG
CGGTTAACATTCCAGGGCTGAAGTCTGGCGAACTGGTGCTGGATGGTAAAACCCTCGGCGACATCTACCT
GGGCAAAATCAAGAAGTGGGATGATGAAGCCATCGCCAAACTGAATCCGGGTCTGAAACTGCCTTCACAA
AACATTGCTGTAGTACGCCGCGCAGATGGCTCCGGGACTTCCTTCGTCTTCACCAGCTACCTGGCGAAAG
TGAACGAAGAGTGGAAAAACAACGTTGGTACTGGCTCTACCGTAAAATGGCCGATCGGTCTGGGCGGTAA
AGGTAACGACGGTATCGCCGCGTTCGTTCAGCGTCTGCCGGGTGCAATTGGTTATGTTGAATATTGTTAC
GCGAAGCAGAACAACCTGGCGTACACCAAACTGATCTCCGCTGATGGTAAACCGGTTAGTCCGACCGAAG
AAAACTTCGCTAATGCAGCAAAAGGTGCAGACTGGAGCAAAACCTTCGCTCAGGATCTGACCAACCAGAA
AGGCGAAGATGCATGGCCTATTACCTCTACCACGTTCATTCTGATCCACAAAGATCAGAAGAAACCAGAA
CAAGGCACAGAAGTGCTGAAATTCTTCGACTGGGCGTACAAAACCGGGGCTAAACAGGCGAACGACCTGG
ATTACGCCAGCCTGCCGGATAGTGTAGTTGAACAGGTTCGCGCTGCGTGGAAGACCAATATTAAAGACAG
TAGCGGTAAGCCGCTGTACTAATGACTCGAGCACCACCACCACCACCACTGAGATCCGGCTGCTAACAAA
GCCCGAAAGGAAGCTGAGTTGGCTGCTGCCACCGCTGAGCAATAACTAGCATAACCCCTTGGGGCCTCTA
AACGGGTCTTGAGGGGTTTTTTGCTGAAAGGAGGAACTATATCCGGAT
Features (pLannotate 1.2.2; 19 found; start..end, strand, type, name):
     12..467     +  rep_origin     f1 ori (sequence partly withheld): f1 bacteriophage origin of replication; arrow indicates direction of (+) strand synthesis
    494..598     +  promoter       AmpR promoter: bla
    599..1459    +  CDS            AmpR: β-lactamase; bla; confers resistance to ampicillin, carbenicillin, and related antibiotics
   1630..2218    +  rep_origin     ori: high-copy-number ColE1/pMB1/pBR322/pUC origin of replication
   2404..2546    -  misc_feature   bom: basis of mobility region from pBR322
   2648..2839    -  CDS            rop: Rop protein, which maintains plasmids at low copy number; rop
   2856..3236    +  CDS            YPB1_ECOLX: Protein predicted: Swiss-Prot protein existence level 4. From Escherichia coli.
   3308..3599    -  CDS            TcR (fragment): tetracycline efflux protein; tet; confers resistance to tetracycline
   3614..3635    -  protein_bind   CAP binding site: CAP binding activates transcription in the presence of cAMP. E. coli catabolite activator protein
   3648..4730    -  CDS            lacI: lac repressor; lacI; The lac repressor binds to the lac operator to inhibit transcription in E. coli. This inhibition can be relieved by adding lactose or isopropyl-β-D-thiogalactopyranoside (IPTG).
   4731..4808    -  promoter       lacI promoter: lacI
   4816..5095    -  CDS            TcR (fragment): tetracycline efflux protein; tet; confers resistance to tetracycline
   5117..5135    +  promoter       T7 promoter: promoter for bacteriophage T7 RNA polymerase
   5136..5160    +  protein_bind   lac operator: The lac repressor binds to the lac operator to inhibit transcription in E. coli. This inhibition can be relieved by adding lactose or isopropyl-β-D-thiogalactopyranoside (IPTG). lac repressor encoded by lacI
   5175..5197    +  RBS            RBS: efficient ribosome binding site from bacteriophage T7 gene 10 (Olins and Rangwala, 1989)
   5208..6170    +  CDS            pstS (fragment): PSTS_ECOLI - Also known as phoS. Experimental evidence at protein level: Swiss-Prot protein existence level 1. Part of the ABC transporter complex PstSACB involved in phosphate import. From Escherichia coli (strain K12).
   6183..6200    +  CDS            9xHis (fragment): 9xHis affinity tag
   6210..6259    +  CDS            SET1 (fragment): solubility-enhancement tag derived from T7 phage gene 10B
   6267..6314    +  terminator     T7 terminator: transcription terminator for bacteriophage T7 RNA polymerase
