[The description below was written by a language model from this plasmid's Addgene catalogue record and pLannotate feature annotations shown in this document.]
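Description:
pET22b_PstS_1 is a bacterial expression plasmid of about 6.3 kb, built on the pET22b backbone to produce a single-cysteine variant of the E. coli phosphate binding protein PstS. It replicates from a ColE1/pMB1-type origin and also carries the bom and rop elements inherited from pBR322, although the catalogue lists it as high copy. Selection is by ampicillin through the bla β-lactamase gene, and an f1 phage origin is also present. Two short tetracycline-resistance fragments and a predicted open reading frame in the feature table are backbone remnants rather than functional parts.

The pstS insert was cloned between NdeI and XhoI, downstream of a T7 promoter with an adjacent lac operator and the T7 gene 10 ribosome binding site, and is followed by the T7 terminator. The plasmid's own lacI gene supplies repressor, so expression is IPTG-inducible in a host that provides T7 RNA polymerase, such as BL21(DE3). The coding sequence specifies the mature protein without its N-terminal signal peptide but with an added initiator methionine. As a result, the A197C substitution, numbered on the mature wild-type protein, sits one residue later in the expressed product. A vector-derived His-tag sequence is annotated just after the insert, but the record does not say whether it is translated in frame with PstS.

The engineered cysteine is intended for labelling with a single molecule of the coumarin maleimide MDCC. The resulting adduct is a reagentless fluorescent biosensor whose fluorescence intensity rises roughly sevenfold when it binds inorganic phosphate with very high affinity.
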