Addgene plasmid #78198: pET22b_PstS_1
Purpose: Expression of single-cysteine variant of mature phosphate binding protein, PstS, as scaffold for phosphate biosensor
Depositing lab: Martin Webb. Depositing organization: Francis Crick Institute. Publication: Development of a Reagentless Biosensor for Inorganic Phosphate, Applicable over a Wide Concentration Range. Solscheid C, Kunzelmann S, Davis CT, Hunter JL, Nofer A, Webb MR. Biochemistry. 2015 Aug 18;54(32):5054-62. doi: 10.1021/acs.biochem.5b00449. Epub 2015 Aug 4. PubMed 26199994.
Backbone
  Vector backbone: pET22b
  Vector type: Bacterial Expression
Growth in bacteria
  Bacterial resistance: Ampicillin, 100 μg/mL
  Growth temperature: 37°C
  Growth strain: DH5alpha
  Growth instructions: use BL21 (DE3) for protein expression
  Copy number: High Copy
Gene/Insert
  Gene/Insert name: pstS (A197C)
  Species: E. coli
  Mutation: A197C (please see depositors comment below)
  Promoter: T7
  Cloning method: Restriction Enzyme; 5′ cloning site NdeI (unknown if destroyed); 3′ cloning site XhoI (unknown if destroyed)
  Sequencing primers: 5′ T7; 3′ T7 terminal
Terms and licenses: Academic/Nonprofit Terms; Industry Terms: Not Available to Industry
Depositor comments: Please note- The numbering system used was for the mature natural wild-type PstS protein. The plasmid produces an extra N-terminal methionine so all mutations will be off by 1nt (e.g., A197C =A198C) The expressed protein is a single-cysteine variant of E. coli phosphate binding protein. The gene encodes the mature protein without the N-terminal signal peptide, but with an N-terminal methionine for subsequent labeling at the cysteine with one MDCC (N-[2-(1-maleimidyl)ethyl]-7-diethylaminocoumarin-3-carboxamide) per molecule. This adduct is then used as a fluorescent phosphate biosensor, having ~7-fold fluorescence intensity increase on binding inorganic phosphate with very high affinity.
How to cite: pET22b_PstS_1 was a gift from Martin Webb (Addgene plasmid # 78198 ; http://n2t.net/addgene:78198 ; RRID:Addgene_78198)
