>Addgene plasmid #78198 | pET22b_PstS_1 | addgene partial sequence | sequence record 151669 | T7 5'-TAATACGACTCACTATAGGG-3'
TCTAGAAATAATTTTGTTTAACTTTAAGAAGGAGATATACATATGGAAGCAAGCCTGACAGGTGCAGGTG
CAACCTTCCCTGCGCCGGTGTATGCCAAATGGGCTGACACTTACCAGAAAGAAACCGGTAATAAAGTTAA
CTACCAGGGTATCGGTTCTTCCGGTGGCGTAAAACAGATTATCGCTAATACCGTTGATTTTGGTGCCTCT
GACGCGCCGCTGTCTGACGAAAAACTGGCTCAGGAAGGTCTGTTCCAGTTCCCGACCGTGATTGGCGGCG
TGGTGCTGGCGGTTAACATTCCAGGGCTGAAGTCTGGCGAACTGGTGCTGGATGGTAAAACCCTCGGCGA
CATCTACCTGGGCAAAATCAAGAAGTGGGATGATGAAGCCATCGCCAAACTGAATCCGGGTCTGAAACTG
CCTTCACAAAACATTGCTGTAGTACGCCGCGCAGATGGCTCCGGGACTTCCTTCGTCTTCACCAGCTACC
TGGCGAAAGTGAACGAAGAGTGGAAAAACAACGTTGGTACTGGCTCTACCGTAAAATGGCCGATCGGTCT
GGGCGGTAAAGGTAACGACGGTATCGCCGCGTTCGTTCAGCGTCTGCCGGGTGCAATTGGTTATGTTGAA
TATTGTTACGCGAAGCAGAACAACCTGGCGTACACCAAACTGATCTCCGCTGATGGTAAACCGGTTAGTC
CGACCGAAGAAAACTTCGCTAATGCAGCAAAAGGTGCAGACTGGAGCAAAACCTTCGCTCAGGATCTGAC
CAACCAGAAAGGCGAAGATGCATGGCCTATTACCTCTACCACGTTCATTCTGATCCACAAAGATCAGAAG
AAACCAGAACAAGGCACAGAAGTGCTGAAATTCTTCGACTGGGCGTACAAAACCGGGGCTAAACAGGCGA
ACGACCTGGATTACGCCAGCCTGCCGGATAGTG
