>Addgene plasmid #78198 | pET22b_PstS_1 | addgene partial sequence | sequence record 151670 | T7term 5'-GCTAGTTATTGCTCAGCGG-3'
CTTTCGGGCTTTGTTAGCAGCCGGATCTCAGTGGTGGTGGTGGTGGTGCTCGAGTCATTAGTACAGCGGC
TTACCGCTACTGTCTTTAATATTGGTCTTCCACGCAGCGCGAACCTGTTCAACTACACTATCCGGCAGGC
TGGCGTAATCCAGGTCGTTCGCCTGTTTAGCCCCGGTTTTGTACGCCCAGTCGAAGAATTTCAGCACTTC
TGTGCCTTGTTCTGGTTTCTTCTGATCTTTGTGGATCAGAATGAACGTGGTAGAGGTAATAGGCCATGCA
TCTTCGCCTTTCTGGTTGGTCAGATCCTGAGCGAAGGTTTTGCTCCAGTCTGCACCTTTTGCTGCATTAG
CGAAGTTTTCTTCGGTCGGACTAACCGGTTTACCATCAGCGGAGATCAGTTTGGTGTACGCCAGGTTGTT
CTGCTTCGCGTAACAATATTCAACATAACCAATTGCACCCGGCAGACGCTGAACGAACGCGGCGATACCG
TCGTTACCTTTACCGCCCAGACCGATCGGCCATTTTACGGTAGAGCCAGTACCAACGTTGTTTTTCCACT
CTTCGTTCACTTTCGCCAGGTAGCTGGTGAAGACGAAGGAAGTCCCGGAGCCATCTGCGCGGCGTACTAC
AGCAATGTTTTGTGAAGGCAGTTTCAGACCCGGATTCAGTTTGGCGATGGCTTCATCATCCCACTTCTTG
ATTTTGCCCAGGTAGATGTCGCCGAGGGTTTTACCATCCAGCACCAGTTCGCCAGACTTCAGCCCTGGAA
TGTTAACCGCCAGCACCACGCCGCCAATCACGGTCGGGAACTGGAACAGACCTTCCTGAGCCAGTTTTTC
GTCAGACAGCGGCGCGTCAGAGGCACCAAAATCAACGGTATTAGCGATAATCTGTTTTACGCCACCGGAA
GAACCGATACCCTGGTAGTTAACTTTATTACCGGTTTCTTTCTGGTAAGTGTCAGCCCATTTGGCATACA
CCGGCGCAGGGAAGGTTGCACCTGCACCTGTCAGGCTTGCTTCCATATGTATATCTCCTTCTTAAAGTTA
AACAAAATTATTTCTAGAGGGGAATTGTTATCCGCTCACAATTCCCCTATAG
